Addgene plasmid #160867: pLNL1141
Purpose: PJ23110-RBS-PhCFAT-mRuby2-tL3S2P24_KanR_p15A
Depositing lab: John Dueber. Depositing organization: University of California, Berkeley. Publication: Exploration of Acetylation as a Base-Labile Protecting Group in Escherichia coli for an Indigo Precursor. Latimer LN, Russ ZN, Lucas J, Dueber JE. ACS Synth Biol. 2020 Sep 18. doi: 10.1021/acssynbio.0c00297. PubMed 32886882.
Backbone
  Vector backbone: p15A
  Total vector size (bp): 4436
  Vector type: Bacterial Expression, Synthetic Biology
Growth in bacteria
  Bacterial resistance: Kanamycin, 50 μg/mL
  Growth temperature: 37°C
  Growth strain: DH5alpha
  Copy number: Low Copy
Gene/Insert
  Gene/Insert name: Coniferyl alcohol acyltransferase (alt name: CFAT)
  Species: Synthetic; Petunia hybrida (Petunia)
  Insert size (bp): 2206
  Promoter: PJ23110
  Tag / fusion protein: mRuby2 (C terminal on insert)
  Cloning method: Restriction Enzyme; 5′ cloning site BsaI (destroyed during cloning); 3′ cloning site BsaI (destroyed during cloning)
  Sequencing primers: 5′ accatctgaatcatgcgcgg; 3′ ctggttccggctgtcttgc
Terms and licenses: Academic/Nonprofit Terms; Industry Terms: Not Available to Industry
How to cite: pLNL1141 was a gift from John Dueber (Addgene plasmid # 160867 ; http://n2t.net/addgene:160867 ; RRID:Addgene_160867)
