[The description below was written by a language model from this plasmid's Addgene catalogue record and pLannotate feature annotations shown in this document.]
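Description:
pLNL1141 is a 4,436 bp bacterial expression plasmid for E. coli, built for synthetic biology work on a p15A backbone. It replicates from the p15A origin, which the catalogue lists as low copy and which is compatible with ColE1-type plasmids, so it can be co-maintained with other constructs in the same cell. Selection is by kanamycin through an aph(3')-Ia aminoglycoside phosphotransferase gene. The automated annotation also reports short fragments resembling a pBR322 bom site and an RSF origin near the p15A region. These are partial matches and are unlikely to be functional elements.

The payload is a single constitutive expression cassette, assembled by BsaI (Golden Gate-style) cloning that removed the sites. According to the catalogue, transcription is driven by the Anderson-family constitutive promoter PJ23110. The feature table labels this region as a fragment of J23119, which probably reflects the close sequence similarity among members of that promoter series. The promoter is followed by a ribosome binding site and the coding sequence for Petunia hybrida coniferyl alcohol acyltransferase (PhCFAT), recorded as a synthetic version of the gene. PhCFAT is an acetyltransferase that natively converts coniferyl alcohol to coniferyl acetate and also accepts several other alcohols. It is fused at its C terminus to the red fluorescent protein mRuby2, which allows expression levels to be followed by fluorescence. The synthetic terminator tL3S2P24 named in the purpose field closes the unit, though it is not annotated in the feature table. The associated publication explores acetylation as a base-labile protecting group for an indigo precursor in E. coli, so the plasmid presumably served to express and monitor PhCFAT as a candidate acetyltransferase in that work.
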