Features (pLannotate 1.2.2; 7 found; start..end, strand, type, name):
    243..1058    -  CDS            KanR: aminoglycoside phosphotransferase; aph(3')-Ia; confers resistance to kanamycin in bacteria or G418 (Geneticin®) in eukaryotes
   1207..1228    +  misc_feature   bom (fragment): basis of mobility region from pBR322
   1327..1382    -  rep_origin     RSF ori (fragment): Plasmids containing the RSF 1030 origin of replication can be propagated in E. coli cells that contain additional plasmids with compatible origins.
   1470..2015    -  rep_origin     p15A ori: Plasmids containing the medium-copy-number p15A origin of replication can be propagated in E. coli cells that contain a second plasmid with the ColE1 origin.
   2246..2274    +  promoter       J23119 promoter (fragment): bacterial promoter (Registry of Standard Biological Parts BBa J23119)
   2302..3663    +  CDS            CFAT: CFAT_PETHY - Experimental evidence at protein level: Swiss-Prot protein existence level 1. Acyltransferase involved in the biosynthesis of the floral volatile isoeugenol, and which promotes the formation of phenylacetaldehyde, phenylethyl alcohol, phenyl-ethyl acetate, phenylethyl benzoate and benzyl acetate (PubMed:17241449). Catalyzes the acetylation of coniferyl alcohol to produce coniferyl acetate (PubMed:17241449). Also active toward 1-octanol, cinnamyl alcohol, geraniol and sinapyl alcohol (PubMed:17241449). From Petunia hybrida (Petunia).
   3670..4377    +  CDS            mRuby2: mRuby2 is a basic (constitutively fluorescent) red fluorescent protein published in 2012, derived from Entacmaea quadricolor. It has moderate acid sensitivity.
>Addgene plasmid #160867 | pLNL1141 | addgene full sequence | sequence record 323294 | Addgene NGS Result
TTTTGGTCCGCTGGAAATCTGCTCGTCAGTGGTGCTCACACTGACGAATCATGTACAGATCATACCGATG
ACTGCCTGGCGACTCACAACTAAGCAAGACAGCCGGAACCAGCGCCGGCGAACACCACTGCATATATGGC
ATATCACAACAGTCCACGTCTCAAGCAGTTACAGAGATGTTACGAACCACTAGTGCACTGCAGTACAGCG
GCCGCGTGTTACAACCAATTAACCAATTCTGATTAGAAAAACTCATCGAGCATCAAATGAAACTGCAATT
TATTCATATCAGGATTATCAATACCATATTTTTGAAAAAGCCGTTTCTGTAATGAAGGAGAAAACTCACC
GAGGCAGTTCCATAGGATGGCAAGATCCTGGTATCGGTCTGCGATTCCGACTCGTCCAACATCAATACAA
CCTATTAATTTCCCCTCGTCAAAAATAAGGTTATCAAGTGAGAAATCACCATGAGTGACGACTGAATCCG
GTGAGAATGGCAAAAGCTTATGCATTTCTTTCCAGACTTGTTCAACAGGCCAGCCATTACGCTCGTCATC
AAAATCACTCGCATCAACCAAACCGTTATTCATTCGTGATTGCGCCTGAGCGAGGCGAAATACGCGATCG
CTGTTAAAAGGACAATTACAAACAGGAATCGAATGCAACCGGCGCAGGAACACTGCCAGCGCATCAACAA
TATTTTCACCTGAATCAGGATATTCTTCTAATACCTGGAATGCTGTTTTCCCGGGGATCGCAGTGGTGAG
TAACCATGCATCATCAGGAGTACGGATAAAATGCTTGATGGTCGGAAGAGGCATAAATTCCGTCAGCCAG
TTTAGTCTGACCATCTCATCTGTAACATCATTGGCAACGCTACCTTTGCCATGTTTCAGAAACAACTCTG
GCGCATCGGGCTTCCCATACAATCGATAGATTGTCGCACCTGATTGCCCGACATTATCGCGAGCCCATTT
ATACCCATATAAATCAGCATCCATGTTGGAATTTAATCGCGGCCTGGAGCAAGACGTTTCCCGTTGAATA
TGGCTCATAACACCCCTTGTATTACTGTTTATGTAAGCAGACAGTTTTATTGTTCATGATGATATATTTT
TATCTTGTGCAATGTAACATCAGAGATTTTGAGACACAACGTGGCTTTGTTGAATAAATCGAACTTTTGC
TGAGTTGAAGGATCAGTAGCGGAGTGTATACTGGCTTACTATGTTGGCACTGATGAGGGTGTCAGTGAAG
TGCTTCATGTGGCAGGAGAAAAAAGGCTGCACCGGTGCGTCAGCAGAATATGTGATACAGGATATATTCC
GCTTCCTCGCTCACTGACTCGCTACGCTCGGTCGTTCGACTGCGGCGAGCGGAAATGGCTTACGAACGGG
GCGGAGATTTCCTGGAAGATGCCAGGAAGATACTTAACAGGGAAGTGAGAGGGCCGCGGCAAAGCCGTTT
TTCCATAGGCTCCGCCCCCCTGACAAGCATCACGAAATCTGACGCTCAAATCAGTGGTGGCGAAACCCGA
CAGGACTATAAAGATACCAGGCGTTTCCCCCTGGCGGCTCCCTCGTGCGCTCTCCTGTTCCTGCCTTTCG
GTTTACCGGTGTCATTCCGCTGTTATGGCCGCGTTTGTCTCATTCCACGCCTGACACTCAGTTCCGGGTA
GGCAGTTCGCTCCAAGCTGGACTGTATGCACGAACCCCCCGTTCAGTCCGACCGCTGCGCCTTATCCGGT
AACTATCGTCTTGAGTCCAACCCGGAAAGACATGCAAAAGCACCACTGGCAGCAGCCACTGGTAATTGAT
TTAGAGGAGTTAGTCTTGAAGTCATGCGCCGGTTAAGGCTAAACTGAAAGGACAAGTTTTGGTGACTGCG
CTCCTCCAAGCCAGTTACCTCGGTTCAAAGAGTTGGTAGCTCAGAGAACCTTCGAAAAACCGCCCTGCAA
GGCGGTTTTTTCGTTTTCAGAGCAAGAGATTACGCGCAGACCAAAACGATCTCAAGAAGATCATCTTATT
AATCAGATAAAATATTTGCGGCCGCCCCTGAATTCGCATCTAGACTGATGAGACGTGGTAGAGCCACAAA
CAGCCGGTACAAGCAACGATCTCCAGGACCATCTGAATCATGCGCGGATGACACGAACTCACGACGGCGA
TCACAGACATTAACCCACAGTACAGACACTGCGACAACGTGGCAATTCGTCGCAATACAACGGATTTACT
TTACGGCTAGCTCAGTCCTAGGTACAATGCTAGCGCTAGCTTCACACAGGAAACCAGATCTATGGGTAAC
ACCGACTTCCATGTTACCGTGAAAAAGAAAGAAGTTGTTGCGGCTGTGTTGCCCATGCATCATGAGCACT
GGTTACCGATGTCCAACCTGGACCTGCTGCTTCCGCCGCTGGATTTTGGCGTTTTTTTCTGCTACAAACG
TTCGAAAATTAACAATGATACCAAAGACGACGACGAAACCATCAAGAAGGCGCTGGCGGAAACGTTAGTG
AGCTTTTATGCTCTTGCGGGGGAAGTCGTGTTCAACTCACTTGGTGAGCCAGAGTTATTGTGCAATAATC
GTGGTGTCGATTTCTTTCACGCGTACGCGGATATCGAGTTAAATAACCTGGATCTGTATCATCCAGACGT
GAGCGTGCACGAAAAACTTATCCCTATTAAAAAACACGGGGTCCTGTCGGTACAGGTTACGGGCTTAAAG
TGTGGTGGAATCGTCGTGGGCTGTACCTTTGACCATCGTGTGGCGGATGCGTATAGCGCAAATATGTTCC
TGGTCGCCTGGGCGGCTATCGCGCGTAAAGATAATAACATCAATACCGTTATTCCAAGCTTCCGTCGTTC
TCTCCTGAACCCTCGTCGTCCGCCTCAATTTGATGATTCATTTATTGATAGTACCTACGTTTTTCTGTCT
TCGCCGCCTAAACAACCTAATGATGTGCTGACTTCGCGTGTTTACTATATTAATTCCCAGGAAATCAACC
TGCTGCAAAGTCAGGCGACACGCAATGGGTCTAAGCGCAGCAAACTTGAATGCTTCTCCGCCTTCCTGTG
GAAAACCATCGCGGAAGGTGGCATTGACGATAGTAAACGCTGCAAACTGGGGATTGTGGTTGATGGACGT
CAGCGTCTGCGCCATGATAGCTCAACGACCATGAAAAACTATTTCGGTAATGTTCTGAGTGTACCTTACA
CCGAAGCGTCCGTAGGCCAGTTAAAACAGACCCCCCTGGGTAAGGTGGCCGACCTGGTCCACACCTGCCT
GGATAATGTAGCTAATGAACATCACTTCCCATCACTGATCGATTGGGTGGAACTTCACCGTCCCCGCCAG
GCTATTGTAAAAGTCTACTGTAAGGATGAATGTAATGATGAAGCGGCAATCGTAGTTTCGTCGGGTCTGC
GTTTCCCACTCTCTCAGGTAAACTTTGGCTGGGGGTGTCCGGATTTTGGCAGCTATATCTTCCCGTGGGG
TGGCCAAACCGGGTATGTAATGCCAATGCCTTCGCCGAATAAGAATGGCGATTGGATCGTTTATATGCAT
CTCCAGAAGAAGCATTTGGACCTGGTGGAAACGCGTGCCCCTCACATCTTCCACCCGCTGACTGCGTGCT
ATTTGGATCTTACAGCAACGTATGGATCCGTGTCCAAAGGAGAGGAGTTAATCAAGGAAAACATGAGAAT
GAAAGTTGTCATGGAGGGCTCCGTTAATGGTCACCAATTCAAGTGTACAGGGGAAGGTGAAGGTAATCCT
TACATGGGTACACAAACTATGAGAATTAAAGTAATTGAAGGCGGACCACTACCATTTGCATTTGACATTC
TGGCAACGTCATTCATGTACGGATCACGAACTTTCATCAAGTACCCTAAAGGTATACCAGACTTTTTCAA
GCAATCTTTTCCAGAGGGTTTTACATGGGAAAGGGTTACAAGATACGAAGATGGGGGTGTCGTCACAGTT
ATGCAAGATACTTCATTAGAAGATGGCTGCCTTGTCTATCATGTGCAAGTAAGAGGGGTGAATTTTCCTT
CTAACGGACCTGTGATGCAGAAAAAGACCAAAGGTTGGGAACCAAATACTGAAATGATGTACCCAGCTGA
TGGAGGTTTGAGAGGCTACACACACATGGCGCTTAAAGTTGATGGTGGAGGTCATTTGTCTTGTAGTTTT
GTTACCACTTATCGTTCTAAAAAGACTGTTGGCAATATCAAAATGCCAGGAATACATGCTGTAGACCACA
GACTAGAAAGACTCGAAGAGAGCGATAACGAAATGTTCGTTGTACAGAGAGAGCATGCCGTAGCCAAATT
TGCTGGCTTAGGCGGTGGTATGGATGAATTGTATAAGTAACTCGAGTGGCCTCGGTACCAAATTCCAGAA
AAGACACCCGAAAGGGTGTTTTTTCG
